Addgene plasmid #250781: CAA705
Purpose: Expression of a TOP2B C-terminal domain-GST fusion protein
Depositing lab: Caroline Austin. Depositing organization: Newcastle University (UK).
Backbone
  Vector backbone: pGEX2T
  Backbone manufacturer: Pharmacia
  Vector type: Bacterial Expression
Growth in bacteria
  Bacterial resistance: Ampicillin, 100 μg/mL
  Growth temperature: 37°C
  Growth strain: DH5alpha
  Growth instructions: Use BL21 pLysS cells for protein expression.
  Copy number: Unknown
Gene/Insert
  Gene/Insert name: TOP2B C-terminal domain (alt name: 3820-4866 (stop codon))
  Species: H. sapiens (human)
  Insert size (bp): 1046
  Entrez Gene: TOP2B (a.k.a. BILU, TOPIIB, top2beta)
  Tag / fusion protein: GST (N terminal on insert)
  Cloning method: Restriction Enzyme; 5′ cloning site Unknown (unknown if destroyed)
Terms and licenses: Academic/Nonprofit Terms; Industry Terms: Not Available to Industry
How to cite: CAA705 was a gift from Caroline Austin (Addgene plasmid # 250781 ; http://n2t.net/addgene:250781 ; RRID:Addgene_250781)
