[The description below was written by a language model from this plasmid's Addgene catalogue record and pLannotate feature annotations shown in this document.]
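Description:
CAA705 is a bacterial expression plasmid built on the pGEX2T backbone for producing the C-terminal domain of human DNA topoisomerase II beta (TOP2B) as a glutathione S-transferase fusion protein in E. coli. The sequenced construct is about 6 kb and carries a ColE1/pMB1-type origin of replication together with a β-lactamase gene under its own promoter, so it is maintained under ampicillin selection. Short remnants of the pBR322 rop and bom regions are annotated, as are a lac promoter/operator with a lacZα fragment downstream of lacI and a small E. coli yciV (trpH) fragment spanning the sequence origin. These appear to be backbone-derived pieces rather than functional parts of the expression cassette.

Expression is driven by the hybrid tac promoter followed by a lac operator, and the plasmid supplies its own lacI gene, so transcription is held off by lac repressor and switched on with IPTG. The open reading frame begins with the Schistosoma japonicum 26 kDa GST, which sits at the N terminus of the insert, followed after a short linker by a TOP2B fragment of roughly 1 kb that the record describes as running from nucleotide 3820 to the stop codon at 4866 of the coding sequence. The pGEX2T series normally encodes a thrombin cleavage site in this junction, although it is not annotated in the feature table. The cloning sites used for the insert are not recorded. The GST moiety allows affinity purification on glutathione resin, and the record indicates a BL21 pLysS host for protein production. It does not specify downstream applications of the purified C-terminal domain.
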