Features (pLannotate 1.2.2; 17 found; start..end, strand, type, name):
    182..210     +  promoter       tac promoter: strong E. coli promoter; hybrid between the trp and lac UV5 promoters
    218..234     +  protein_bind   lac operator: The lac repressor binds to the lac operator to inhibit transcription in E. coli. This inhibition can be relieved by adding lactose or isopropyl-β-D-thiogalactopyranoside (IPTG). lac repressor encoded by lacI
    257..910     +  CDS            GST26_SCHJA: Experimental evidence at protein level: Swiss-Prot protein existence level 1. GST isoenzymes appear to play a central role in the parasite detoxification system. Other functions are also suspected including a role in increasing the solubility of haematin in the parasite gut. From Schistosoma japonicum (Blood fluke).
    935..1978    +  CDS            TOP2B (fragment): TOP2B_HUMAN - Experimental evidence at protein level: Swiss-Prot protein existence level 1. Key decatenating enzyme that alters DNA topology by binding to two double-stranded DNA molecules, generating a double-stranded break in one of the strands, passing the intact strand through the broken strand, and religating the broken strand. From Homo sapiens (Human).
   2028..2067    +  CDS            rop (fragment): Rop protein, which maintains plasmids at low copy number; rop
   2169..2209    +  misc_feature   bom (fragment): basis of mobility region from pBR322
   2314..2418    +  promoter       AmpR promoter: bla
   2419..3279    +  CDS            AmpR: β-lactamase; bla; confers resistance to ampicillin, carbenicillin, and related antibiotics
   3450..4038    +  rep_origin     ori: high-copy-number ColE1/pMB1/pBR322/pUC origin of replication
   4224..4275    -  misc_feature   bom (fragment): basis of mobility region from pBR322
   4282..4359    +  promoter       lacI promoter: lacI
   4360..5442    +  CDS            lacI: lac repressor; lacI; The lac repressor binds to the lac operator to inhibit transcription in E. coli. This inhibition can be relieved by adding lactose or isopropyl-β-D-thiogalactopyranoside (IPTG).
   5455..5476    +  protein_bind   CAP binding site: CAP binding activates transcription in the presence of cAMP. E. coli catabolite activator protein
   5491..5521    +  promoter       lac promoter: promoter for the E. coli lac operon
   5529..5545    +  protein_bind   lac operator: The lac repressor binds to the lac operator to inhibit transcription in E. coli. This inhibition can be relieved by adding lactose or isopropyl-β-D-thiogalactopyranoside (IPTG). lac repressor encoded by lacI
   5565..5738    +  CDS            lacZα: LacZα fragment of β-galactosidase; lacZ fragment
   6002..106     -  CDS            yciV (fragment) (across the origin): RNAAM_ECOLI - Also known as trpH From Escherichia coli (strain K12).
>Addgene plasmid #250781 | CAA705 | addgene full sequence | sequence record 499030 | Addgene NGS Result
GCTTATCGACTGCACGGTGCACCAATGCTTCTGGCGTCAGGCAGCCATCGGAAGCTGTGGTATGGCTGTG
CAGGTCGTAAATCACTGCATAATTCGTGTCGCTCAAGGCGCACTCCCGTTCTGGATAATGTTTTTTGCGC
CGACATCATAACGGTTCTGGCAAATATTCTGAAATGAGCTGTTGACAATTAATCATCGGCTCGTATAATG
TGTGGAATTGTGAGCGGATAACAATTTCACACAGGAAACAGTATTCATGTCCCCTATACTAGGTTATTGG
AAAATTAAGGGCCTTGTGCAACCCACTCGACTTCTTTTGGAATATCTTGAAGAAAAATATGAAGAGCATT
TGTATGAGCGCGATGAAGGTGATAAATGGCGAAACAAAAAGTTTGAATTGGGTTTGGAGTTTCCCAATCT
TCCTTATTATATTGATGGTGATGTTAAATTAACACAGTCTATGGCCATCATACGTTATATAGCTGACAAG
CACAACATGTTGGGTGGTTGTCCAAAAGAGCGTGCAGAGATTTCAATGCTTGAAGGAGCGGTTTTGGATA
TTAGATACGGTGTTTCGAGAATTGCATATAGTAAAGACTTTGAAACTCTCAAAGTTGATTTTCTTAGCAA
GCTACCTGAAATGCTGAAAATGTTCGAAGATCGTTTATGTCATAAAACATATTTAAATGGTGATCATGTA
ACCCATCCTGACTTCATGTTGTATGACGCTCTTGATGTTGTTTTATACATGGACCCAATGTGCCTGGATG
CGTTCCCAAAATTAGTTTGTTTTAAAAAACGTATTGAAGCTATCCCACAAATTGATAAGTACTTGAAATC
CAGCAAGTATATAGCATGGCCTTTGCAGGGCTGGCAAGCCACGTTTGGTGGTGGCGACCATCCTCCAAAA
TCGGATCTGGTTCCGCGTGGATCCAGTGGAGCACCAGTAGAAGGTGCAGGAGAAGAGGCATTGACTCCAT
CAGTTCCTATAAATAAAGGTCCCAAACCTAAGAGGGAGAAGAAGGAGCCTGGTACCAGAGTGAGAAAAAC
ACCTACATCATCTGGTAAACCTAGTGCAAAGAAAGTGAAGAAACGGAATCCTTGGTCAGATGATGAATCC
AAGTCAGAAAGTGATTTGGAAGAAACAGAACCTGTGGTTATTCCAAGAGATTCTTTGCTTAGGAGAGCAG
CAGCCGAAAGACCTAAATACACATTTGATTTCTCAGAAGAAGAGGATGATGATGCTGATGATGATGATGA
TGACAATAATGATTTAGAGGAATTGAAAGTTAAAGCATCTCCCATAACAAATGATGGGGAAGATGAATTT
GTTCCTTCAGATGGGTTAGATAAAGATGAATATACATTTTCACCAGGCAAATCAAAAGCCACTCCAGAAA
AATCTTTGCATGACAAAAAAAGTCAGGATTTTGGAAATCTCTTCTCATTTCCTTCATATTCTCAGAAGTC
AGAAGATGATTCAGCTAAATTTGACAGTAATGAAGAAGATTCTGCTTCTGTTTTTTCACCATCATTTGGT
CTGAAACAGACAGATAAAGTTCCAAGTAAAACGGTAGCTGCTAAAAAGGGAAAACCGTCTTCAGATACAG
TCCCTAAGCCCAAGAGAGCCCCAAAACAGAAGAAAGTAGTAGAGGCTGTAAACTCTGACTCGGATTCAGA
ATTTGGCATTCCAAAGAAGACTACAACACCAAAAGGTAAAGGCCGAGGGGCAAAGAAAAGGAAAGCATCT
GGCTCTGAAAATGAAGGCGATTATAACCCTGGCAGGAAAACATCCAAAACAACAAGCAAGAAACCGAAGA
AGACATCTTTTGATCAGGATTCAGATGTGGACATCTTCCCCTCAGACTTCCCTACTGAGCCACCTTCTCT
GCCACGAACCGGTCGGGCTAGGAAAGAAGTAAAATATTTTGCAGAGTCTGATGAAGAAGAAGATGATGTT
GATTTTGCAATGTTTAATTAAGTGCCCAAAGAGCACAAACATGAATTCATCGTGACTGACTGACGATCTG
CCTCGCGCGTTTCGGTGATGACGGTGAAAACCTCTGACACATGCAGCTCCCGGAGACGGTCACAGCTTGT
CTGTAAGCGGATGCCGGGAGCAGACAAGCCCGTCAGGGCGCGTCAGCGGGTGTTGGCGGGTGTCGGGGCG
CAGCCATGACCCAGTCACGTAGCGATAGCGGAGTGTATAATTCTTGAAGACGAAAGGGCCTCGTGATACG
CCTATTTTTATAGGTTAATGTCATGATAATAATGGTTTCTTAGACGTCAGGTGGCACTTTTCGGGGAAAT
GTGCGCGGAACCCCTATTTGTTTATTTTTCTAAATACATTCAAATATGTATCCGCTCATGAGACAATAAC
CCTGATAAATGCTTCAATAATATTGAAAAAGGAAGAGTATGAGTATTCAACATTTCCGTGTCGCCCTTAT
TCCCTTTTTTGCGGCATTTTGCCTTCCTGTTTTTGCTCACCCAGAAACGCTGGTGAAAGTAAAAGATGCT
GAAGATCAGTTGGGTGCACGAGTGGGTTACATCGAACTGGATCTCAACAGCGGTAAGATCCTTGAGAGTT
TTCGCCCCGAAGAACGTTTTCCAATGATGAGCACTTTTAAAGTTCTGCTATGTGGCGCGGTATTATCCCG
TGTTGACGCCGGGCAAGAGCAACTCGGTCGCCGCATACACTATTCTCAGAATGACTTGGTTGAGTACTCA
CCAGTCACAGAAAAGCATCTTACGGATGGCATGACAGTAAGAGAATTATGCAGTGCTGCCATAACCATGA
GTGATAACACTGCGGCCAACTTACTTCTGACAACGATCGGAGGACCGAAGGAGCTAACCGCTTTTTTGCA
CAACATGGGGGATCATGTAACTCGCCTTGATCGTTGGGAACCGGAGCTGAATGAAGCCATACCAAACGAC
GAGCGTGACACCACGATGCCTGCAGCAATGGCAACAACGTTGCGCAAACTATTAACTGGCGAACTACTTA
CTCTAGCTTCCCGGCAACAATTAATAGACTGGATGGAGGCGGATAAAGTTGCAGGACCACTTCTGCGCTC
GGCCCTTCCGGCTGGCTGGTTTATTGCTGATAAATCTGGAGCCGGTGAGCGTGGGTCTCGCGGTATCATT
GCAGCACTGGGGCCAGATGGTAAGCCCTCCCGTATCGTAGTTATCTACACGACGGGGAGTCAGGCAACTA
TGGATGAACGAAATAGACAGATCGCTGAGATAGGTGCCTCACTGATTAAGCATTGGTAACTGTCAGACCA
AGTTTACTCATATATACTTTAGATTGATTTAAAACTTCATTTTTAATTTAAAAGGATCTAGGTGAAGATC
CTTTTTGATAATCTCATGACCAAAATCCCTTAACGTGAGTTTTCGTTCCACTGAGCGTCAGACCCCGTAG
AAAAGATCAAAGGATCTTCTTGAGATCCTTTTTTTCTGCGCGTAATCTGCTGCTTGCAAACAAAAAAACC
ACCGCTACCAGCGGTGGTTTGTTTGCCGGATCAAGAGCTACCAACTCTTTTTCCGAAGGTAACTGGCTTC
AGCAGAGCGCAGATACCAAATACTGTCCTTCTAGTGTAGCCGTAGTTAGGCCACCACTTCAAGAACTCTG
TAGCACCGCCTACATACCTCGCTCTGCTAATCCTGTTACCAGTGGCTGCTGCCAGTGGCGATAAGTCGTG
TCTTACCGGGTTGGACTCAAGACGATAGTTACCGGATAAGGCGCAGCGGTCGGGCTGAACGGGGGGTTCG
TGCACACAGCCCAGCTTGGAGCGAACGACCTACACCGAACTGAGATACCTACAGCGTGAGCTATGAGAAA
GCGCCACGCTTCCCGAAGGGAGAAAGGCGGACAGGTATCCGGTAAGCGGCAGGGTCGGAACAGGAGAGCG
CACGAGGGAGCTTCCAGGGGGAAACGCCTGGTATCTTTATAGTCCTGTCGGGTTTCGCCACCTCTGACTT
GAGCGTCGATTTTTGTGATGCTCGTCAGGGGGGCGGAGCCTATGGAAAAACGCCAGCAACGCGGCCTTTT
TACGGTTCCTGGCCTTTTGCTGGCCTTTTGCTCACATGTTCTTTCCTGCGTTATCCCCTGATTCTGTGGA
TAACCGTATTACCGCCTTTGAGTGAGCTGATACCGCTCGCCGCAGCCGAACGACCGAGCGCAGCGAGTCA
GTGAGCGAGGAAGCGGAAGAGCGCCTGATGCGGTATTTTCTCCTTACGCATCTGTGCGGTATTTCACACC
GCATAAATTCCGACACCATCGAATGGCGCAAAACCTTTCGCGGTATGGCATGATAGCGCCCGGAAGAGAG
TCAATTCAGGGTGGTGAATGTGAAACCAGTAACGTTATACGATGTCGCAGAGTATGCCGGTGTCTCTTAT
CAGACCGTTTCCCGCGTGGTGAACCAGGCCAGCCACGTTTCTGCGAAAACGCGGGAAAAAGTGGAAGCGG
CGATGGCGGAGCTGAATTACATTCCCAACCGCGTGGCACAACAACTGGCGGGCAAACAGTCGTTGCTGAT
TGGCGTTGCCACCTCCAGTCTGGCCCTGCACGCGCCGTCGCAAATTGTCGCGGCGATTAAATCTCGCGCC
GATCAACTGGGTGCCAGCGTGGTGGTGTCGATGGTAGAACGAAGCGGCGTCGAAGCCTGTAAAGCGGCGG
TGCACAATCTTCTCGCGCAACGCGTCAGTGGGCTGATCATTAACTATCCGCTGGATGACCAGGATGCCAT
TGCTGTGGAAGCTGCCTGCACTAATGTTCCGGCGTTATTTCTTGATGTCTCTGACCAGACACCCATCAAC
AGTATTATTTTCTCCCATGAAGACGGTACGCGACTGGGCGTGGAGCATCTGGTCGCATTGGGTCACCAGC
AAATCGCGCTGTTAGCGGGCCCATTAAGTTCTGTCTCGGCGCGTCTGCGTCTGGCTGGCTGGCATAAATA
TCTCACTCGCAATCAAATTCAGCCGATAGCGGAACGGGAAGGCGACTGGAGTGCCATGTCCGGTTTTCAA
CAAACCATGCAAATGCTGAATGAGGGCATCGTTCCCACTGCGATGCTGGTTGCCAACGATCAGATGGCGC
TGGGCGCAATGCGCGCCATTACCGAGTCCGGGCTGCGCGTTGGTGCGGATATCTCGGTAGTGGGATACGA
CGATACCGAAGACAGCTCATGTTATATCCCGCCGTTAACCACCATCAAACAGGATTTTCGCCTGCTGGGG
CAAACCAGCGTGGACCGCTTGCTGCAACTCTCTCAGGGCCAGGCGGTGAAGGGCAATCAGCTGTTGCCCG
TCTCACTGGTGAAAAGAAAAACCACCCTGGCGCCCAATACGCAAACCGCCTCTCCCCGCGCGTTGGCCGA
TTCATTAATGCAGCTGGCACGACAGGTTTCCCGACTGGAAAGCGGGCAGTGAGCGCAACGCAATTAATGT
AAGTTAGCTCACTCATTAGGCACCCCAGGCTTTACACTTTATGCTTCCGGCTCGTATGTTGTGTGGAATT
GTGAGCGGATAACAATTTCACACAGGAAACAGCTATGACCATGATTACGGATTCACTGGCCGTCGTTTTA
CAACGTCGTGACTGGGAAAACCCTGGCGTTACCCAACTTAATCGCCTTGCAGCACATCCCCCTTTCGCCA
GCTGGCGTAATAGCGAAGAGGCCCGCACCGATCGCCCTTCCCAACAGTTGCGCAGCCTGAATGGCGAATG
GCGCTTTGCCTGGTTTCCGGCACCAGAAGCGGTGCCGGAAAGCTGGCTGGAGTGCGATCTTCCTGAGGCC
GATACTGTCGTCGTCCCCTCAAACTGGCAGATGCACGGTTACGATGCGCCCATCTACACCAACGTGACCT
ATCCCATTACGGTCAATCCGCCGTTTGTTCCCACGGAGAATCCGACGGGTTGTTACTCGCTCACATTTAA
TGTTGATGAAAGCTGGCTACAGGAAGGCCAGACGCGAATTATTTTTGATGGCGTTGGAATTA
